Addgene plasmid #85749: pEJS481-pCDest2-AcrE2-mTagBFP2-IRES
Purpose: Expresses anti-CRISPR protein from Type I-E and mTagBFP2
Depositing lab: Erik Sontheimer. Depositing organization: University of Massachusetts, Worcester. Publication: Naturally Occurring Off-Switches for CRISPR-Cas9. Pawluk A, Amrani N, Zhang Y, Garcia B, Hidalgo-Reyes Y, Lee J, Edraki A, Shah M, Sontheimer EJ, Maxwell KL, Davidson AR. Cell. 2016 Dec 15;167(7):1829-1838.e9. doi: 10.1016/j.cell.2016.11.017. Epub 2016 Dec 8. PubMed 27984730.
Backbone
  Vector backbone: pCSDest2
  Total vector size (bp): 7119
  Vector type: Mammalian Expression, CRISPR
Growth in bacteria
  Bacterial resistance: Ampicillin, 100 μg/mL
  Growth temperature: 37°C
  Growth strain: DH5alpha
  Copy number: Unknown
Gene/Insert 1
  Gene/Insert name: Type I-E anti-CRISPR
  Species: Pseudomonas aeruginosa
  Insert size (bp): 252
  Promoter: CMV
  Cloning method: Gibson Cloning
  Sequencing primers: 5′ ATTTAGGTGACACTATAGA
Gene/Insert 2
  Gene/Insert name: mTagBFP2
  Species: Synthetic
  Insert size (bp): 711
  Promoter: CMV
  Cloning method: Gibson Cloning
  Sequencing primers: 5′ CGC AAA TGG GCG GTA GGC GTG; 3′ CAG GAA ACA GCT ATG AC
Resource information
  A portion of this plasmid was derived from a plasmid made by: pIRES-mTagBFP2 is a gift from David Grünwald. Type I-E anti-CRISPR protein (AcrE2) is described by Pawluk et al. (2014).
Terms and licenses: Academic/Nonprofit Terms; Industry Terms: Not Available to Industry
Depositor comments: Pawluk, A., Bondy-Denomy, J., Cheung, V.H., Maxwell, K.L., and Davidson, A.R. (2014). A new group of phage anti-CRISPR genes inhibits the type I-E CRISPR-Cas system of Pseudomonas aeruginosa. MBio 5, e00896.
How to cite: pEJS481-pCDest2-AcrE2-mTagBFP2-IRES was a gift from Erik Sontheimer (Addgene plasmid # 85749 ; http://n2t.net/addgene:85749 ; RRID:Addgene_85749)
