[The description below was written by a language model from this plasmid's Addgene catalogue record and pLannotate feature annotations shown in this document.]
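Description:
pEJS481-pCDest2-AcrE2-mTagBFP2-IRES is a mammalian expression plasmid of about 7.1 kb built on the pCSDest2 backbone. It co-delivers a phage-derived anti-CRISPR protein and a blue fluorescent marker. It is propagated in E. coli through a high-copy ColE1/pUC-type origin and selected with ampicillin via the β-lactamase gene. An f1 origin and remnants of the lac promoter/operator and lacZα region are also present from the parental vectors.

The feature table points to two separate mammalian transcription units rather than one bicistronic message. The first starts with a simian CMV IE94 enhancer/promoter followed by an SP6 promoter, the usual arrangement in pCS-type vectors. This lies just upstream of an unannotated stretch that runs across the plasmid's numbering origin. The 252 bp AcrE2 insert (the type I-E anti-CRISPR from Pseudomonas aeruginosa) presumably sits here, since the listed sequencing primer is an SP6 primer, but the annotation tool did not detect this coding sequence. The SV40 poly(A) signal annotated just beyond this stretch would be the expected terminator, although it is annotated on the opposite strand.

The second unit, derived from a pIRES-mTagBFP2 plasmid, has the human CMV enhancer/promoter, a chimeric β-globin/immunoglobulin intron, a T7 promoter and the 711 bp mTagBFP2 coding sequence. After that come an EMCV IRES and a short cloning-site fragment with no annotated downstream open reading frame, so the IRES appears to be an unused carry-over. A second SV40 poly(A) signal follows, again annotated on the reverse strand.

mTagBFP2 fluorescence marks transfected cells that should also express AcrE2. The associated study concerned natural inhibitors of Cas9. The record itself does not state what role this type I-E-specific anti-CRISPR played in those experiments.
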