Features (pLannotate 1.2.2; 24 found; start..end, strand, type, name):
    148..165     -  promoter       T7 promoter (fragment): promoter for bacteriophage T7 RNA polymerase
    170..304     -  polyA_signal   SV40 poly(A) signal: SV40 polyadenylation signal
    564..941     +  enhancer       CMV enhancer: human cytomegalovirus immediate early enhancer
    942..1153    +  promoter       CMV promoter: human cytomegalovirus (CMV) immediate early promoter
   1314..1446    +  intron         chimeric intron: chimera between introns from human β-globin and immunoglobulin heavy chain genes
   1491..1509    +  promoter       T7 promoter: promoter for bacteriophage T7 RNA polymerase
   1515..2225    +  CDS            mTagBFP2: mTagBFP2 is a basic (constitutively fluorescent) blue fluorescent protein published in 2011, derived from Entacmaea quadricolor. It is reported to be a very rapidly-maturing monomer with very low acid sensitivity.
   2390..2852    +  misc_feature   IRES: internal ribosome entry site (IRES) of the encephalomyocarditis virus (EMCV)
   2867..2886    +  misc_feature   MCS (fragment): pUC18/19 multiple cloning site
   2901..2918    -  promoter       T3 promoter (fragment): promoter for bacteriophage T3 RNA polymerase
   2936..3057    -  polyA_signal   SV40 poly(A) signal: SV40 polyadenylation signal
   3080..3148    -  CDS            large T antigen (fragment): large T antigen from SV40 (simian virus 40)
   3192..3210    -  promoter       T3 promoter: promoter for bacteriophage T3 RNA polymerase
   3255..3271    -  protein_bind   lac operator: The lac repressor binds to the lac operator to inhibit transcription in E. coli. This inhibition can be relieved by adding lactose or isopropyl-β-D-thiogalactopyranoside (IPTG). lac repressor encoded by lacI
   3279..3309    -  promoter       lac promoter: promoter for the E. coli lac operon
   3324..3345    -  protein_bind   CAP binding site: CAP binding activates transcription in the presence of cAMP. E. coli catabolite activator protein
   3358..3450    -  CDS            lacI (fragment): lac repressor; lacI; The lac repressor binds to the lac operator to inhibit transcription in E. coli. This inhibition can be relieved by adding lactose or isopropyl-β-D-thiogalactopyranoside (IPTG).
   3633..4221    -  rep_origin     ori: high-copy-number ColE1/pMB1/pBR322/pUC origin of replication
   4392..5252    -  CDS            AmpR: β-lactamase; bla; confers resistance to ampicillin, carbenicillin, and related antibiotics
   5253..5357    -  promoter       AmpR promoter: bla
   5410..5838    -  rep_origin     f1 ori (sequence partly withheld): f1 bacteriophage origin of replication; arrow indicates direction of (+) strand synthesis
   5843..5909    -  CDS            lacZα (fragment): LacZα fragment of β-galactosidase; lacZ fragment
   5916..6893    +  promoter       CMV IE94 promoter: enhancer/promoter region of simian cytomegalovirus major immediate early transcription unit IE94
   6928..6946    +  promoter       SP6 promoter: promoter for bacteriophage SP6 RNA polymerase
>Addgene plasmid #85749 | pEJS481-pCDest2-AcrE2-mTagBFP2-IRES | addgene full sequence | sequence record 170083 | Addgene NGS Result
TTCGAGGGCCTCGTATACCGTGAAACCGGGGAGAGTAACGGAAGTGGCATGTTCCAGGCCTACCACCACC
TGCACGGCACTAACCGCACGGAGACGACCGTTGGCTATCCGTTTCATGTAATGGAACTCTAGCTCGAGCC
TCTAGAACTATAGTGAGTCGTATTACGTAGATCCAGACATGATAAGATACATTGATGAGTTTGGACAAAC
CACAACTAGAATGCAGTGAAAAAAATGCTTTATTTGTGAAATTTGTGATGCTATTGCTTTATTTGTAACC
ATTATAAGCTGCAATAAACAAGTTAACAACAACAATTGCATTCATTTTATGTTTCAGGTTCAGGGGGAGG
TGTGGGAGGTTTTTTAATTCGCGGCCGCGGCGCCAATGCATTGGGCCCGGTACCTCACATGGCTCGACAG
ATCTTCAATATTGGCCATTAGCCATATTATTCATTGGTTATATAGCATAAATCAATATTGGCTATTGGCC
ATTGCATACGTTGTATCTATATCATAATATGTACATTTATATTGGCTCATGTCCAATATGACCGCCATGT
TGGCATTGATTATTGACTAGTTATTAATAGTAATCAATTACGGGGTCATTAGTTCATAGCCCATATATGG
AGTTCCGCGTTACATAACTTACGGTAAATGGCCCGCCTGGCTGACCGCCCAACGACCCCCGCCCATTGAC
GTCAATAATGACGTATGTTCCCATAGTAACGCCAATAGGGACTTTCCATTGACGTCAATGGGTGGAGTAT
TTACGGTAAACTGCCCACTTGGCAGTACATCAAGTGTATCATATGCCAAGTCCGCCCCCTATTGACGTCA
ATGACGGTAAATGGCCCGCCTGGCATTATGCCCAGTACATGACCTTACGGGACTTTCCTACTTGGCAGTA
CATCTACGTATTAGTCATCGCTATTACCATGGTGATGCGGTTTTGGCAGTACACCAATGGGCGTGGATAG
CGGTTTGACTCACGGGGATTTCCAAGTCTCCACCCCATTGACGTCAATGGGAGTTTGTTTTGGCACCAAA
ATCAACGGGACTTTCCAAAATGTCGTAACAACTGCGATCGCCCGCCCCGTTGACGCAAATGGGCGGTAGG
CGTGTACGGTGGGAGGTCTATATAAGCAGAGCTCGTTTAGTGAACCGTCAGATCACTAGAAGCTTTATTG
CGGTAGTTTATCACAGTTAAATTGCTAACGCAGTCAGTGCTTCTGACACAACAGTCTCGAACTTAAGCTG
CAGTGACTCTCTTAAGGTAGCCTTGCAGAAGTTGGTCGTGAGGCACTGGGCAGGTAAGTATCAAGGTTAC
AAGACAGGTTTAAGGAGACCAATAGAAACTGGGCTTGTCGAGACAGAGAAGACTCTTGCGTTTCTGATAG
GCACCTATTGGTCTTACTGACATCCACTTTGCCTTTCTCTCCACAGGTGTCCACTCCCAGTTCAATTACA
GCTCTTAAGGCTAGAGTACTTAATACGACTCACTATAGGCTAGAATGGTGTCTAAGGGCGAAGAGCTGAT
TAAGGAGAACATGCACATGAAGCTGTACATGGAGGGCACCGTGGACAACCATCACTTCAAGTGCACATCC
GAGGGCGAAGGCAAGCCCTACGAGGGCACCCAGACCATGAGAATCAAGGTGGTCGAGGGCGGCCCTCTCC
CCTTCGCCTTCGACATCCTGGCTACTAGCTTCCTCTACGGCAGCAAGACCTTCATCAACCACACCCAGGG
CATCCCCGACTTCTTCAAGCAGTCCTTCCCTGAGGGCTTCACATGGGAGAGAGTCACCACATACGAAGAC
GGGGGCGTGCTGACCGCTACCCAGGACACCAGCCTCCAGGACGGCTGCCTCATCTACAACGTCAAGATCA
GAGGGGTGAACTTCACATCCAACGGCCCTGTGATGCAGAAGAAAACACTCGGCTGGGAGGCCTTCACCGA
GACGCTGTACCCCGCTGACGGCGGCCTGGAAGGCAGAAACGACATGGCCCTGAAGCTCGTGGGCGGGAGC
CATCTGATCGCAAACGCCAAGACCACATATAGATCCAAGAAACCCGCTAAGAACCTCAAGATGCCTGGCG
TCTACTATGTGGACTACAGACTGGAAAGAATCAAGGAGGCCAACAACGAGACCTACGTCGAGCAGCACGA
GGTGGCAGTGGCCAGATACTGCGACCTCCCTAGCAAACTGGGGCACAAGCTTAATTGAACGCGTCGAGCA
TGCATCTAGGGCGGCCAATTCCGCCCCTCTCCCCCCCCCCCCTCTCCCTCCCCCCCCCCTAACGTTACTG
GCCGAAGCCGCTTGGAATAAGGCCGGTGTGCGTTTGTCTATATGTTATTTTCCACCATATTGCCGTCTTT
TGGCAATGTGAGGGCCCGGAAACCTGGCCCTGTCTTCTTGACGAGCATTCCTAGGGGTCTTTCCCCTCTC
GCCAAAGGAATGCAAGGTCTGTTGAATGTCGTGAAGGAAGCAGTTCCTCTGGAAGCTTCTTGAAGACAAA
CAACGTCTGTAGCGACCCTTTGCAGGCAGCGGAACCCCCCACCTGGCGACAGGTGCCTCTGCGGCCAAAA
GCCACGTGTATAAGATACACCTGCAAAGGCGGCACAACCCCAGTGCCACGTTGTGAGTTGGATAGTTGTG
GAAAGAGTCAAATGGCTCTCCTCAAGCGTATTCAACAAGGGGCTGAAGGATGCCCAGAAGGTACCCCATT
GTATGGGATCTGATCTGGGGCCTCGGTGCACATGCTTTACATGTGTTTAGTCGAGGTTAAAAAAACGTCT
AGGCCCCCCGAACCACGGGGACGTGGTTTTCCTTTGAAAAACACGATGATAAGCTTGCCACAACCCGGGA
TCCTCTAGAGTCGACCCGGGCGGCCGCTTCCCTTTAGTGAGGGTTAATGCTTCGAGCAGACATGATAAGA
TACATTGATGAGTTTGGACAAACCACAACTAGAATGCAGTGAAAAAAATGCTTTATTTGTGAAATTTGTG
ATGCTATTGCTTTATTTGTAACCATTATAAGCTGCAATAAACAAGTTAACAACAACAATTGCATTCATTT
TATGTTTCAGGTTCAGGGGGAGATGTGGGAGGTTTTTTAAAGCAAGTAAAACCTCTACAAATGTGGTAAA
ATCCGATAAGGATCGATCCGGGCGGTACCCAGCTTTTGTTCCCTTTAGTGAGGGTTAATTGCGCGCTTGG
CGTAATCATGGTCATAGCTGTTTCCTGTGTGAAATTGTTATCCGCTCACAATTCCACACAACATACGAGC
CGGGAGCATAAAGTGTAAAGCCTGGGGTGCCTAATGAGTGAGCTAACTCACATTAATTGCGTTGCGCTCA
CTGCCCGCTTTCCAGTCGGGAAACCTGTCGTGCCAGCTGCATTAATGAATCGGCCAACGCGCGGGGAGAG
GCGGTTTGCGTATTGGGCGCTCTTCCGCTTCCTCGCTCACTGACTCGCTGCGCTCGGTCGTTCGGCTGCG
GCGAGCGGTATCAGCTCACTCAAAGGCGGTAATACGGTTATCCACAGAATCAGGGGATAACGCAGGAAAG
AACATGTGAGCAAAAGGCCAGCAAAAGGCCAGGAACCGTAAAAAGGCCGCGTTGCTGGCGTTTTTCCATA
GGCTCCGCCCCCCTGACGAGCATCACAAAAATCGACGCTCAAGTCAGAGGTGGCGAAACCCGACAGGACT
ATAAAGATACCAGGCGTTTCCCCCTGGAAGCTCCCTCGTGCGCTCTCCTGTTCCGACCCTGCCGCTTACC
GGATACCTGTCCGCCTTTCTCCCTTCGGGAAGCGTGGCGCTTTCTCATAGCTCACGCTGTAGGTATCTCA
GTTCGGTGTAGGTCGTTCGCTCCAAGCTGGGCTGTGTGCACGAACCCCCCGTTCAGCCCGACCGCTGCGC
CTTATCCGGTAACTATCGTCTTGAGTCCAACCCGGTAAGACACGACTTATCGCCACTGGCAGCAGCCACT
GGTAACAGGATTAGCAGAGCGAGGTATGTAGGCGGTGCTACAGAGTTCTTGAAGTGGTGGCCTAACTACG
GCTACACTAGAAGAACAGTATTTGGTATCTGCGCTCTGCTGAAGCCAGTTACCTTCGGAAAAAGAGTTGG
TAGCTCTTGATCCGGCAAACAAACCACCGCTGGTAGCGGTGGTTTTTTTGTTTGCAAGCAGCAGATTACG
CGCAGAAAAAAAGGATCTCAAGAAGATCCTTTGATCTTTTCTACGGGGTCTGACGCTCAGTGGAACGAAA
ACTCACGTTAAGGGATTTTGGTCATGAGATTATCAAAAAGGATCTTCACCTAGATCCTTTTAAATTAAAA
ATGAAGTTTTAAATCAATCTAAAGTATATATGAGTAAACTTGGTCTGACAGTTACCAATGCTTAATCAGT
GAGGCACCTATCTCAGCGATCTGTCTATTTCGTTCATCCATAGTTGCCTGACTCCCCGTCGTGTAGATAA
CTACGATACGGGAGGGCTTACCATCTGGCCCCAGTGCTGCAATGATACCGCGAGACCCACGCTCACCGGC
TCCAGATTTATCAGCAATAAACCAGCCAGCCGGAAGGGCCGAGCGCAGAAGTGGTCCTGCAACTTTATCC
GCCTCCATCCAGTCTATTAATTGTTGCCGGGAAGCTAGAGTAAGTAGTTCGCCAGTTAATAGTTTGCGCA
ACGTTGTTGCCATTGCTACAGGCATCGTGGTGTCACGCTCGTCGTTTGGTATGGCTTCATTCAGCTCCGG
TTCCCAACGATCAAGGCGAGTTACATGATCCCCCATGTTGTGCAAAAAAGCGGTTAGCTCCTTCGGTCCT
CCGATCGTTGTCAGAAGTAAGTTGGCCGCAGTGTTATCACTCATGGTTATGGCAGCACTGCATAATTCTC
TTACTGTCATGCCATCCGTAAGATGCTTTTCTGTGACTGGTGAGTACTCAACCAAGTCATTCTGAGAATA
GTGTATGCGGCGACCGAGTTGCTCTTGCCCGGCGTCAATACGGGATAATACCGCGCCACATAGCAGAACT
TTAAAAGTGCTCATCATTGGAAAACGTTCTTCGGGGCGAAAACTCTCAAGGATCTTACCGCTGTTGAGAT
CCAGTTCGATGTAACCCACTCGTGCACCCAACTGATCTTCAGCATCTTTTACTTTCACCAGCGTTTCTGG
GTGAGCAAAAACAGGAAGGCAAAATGCCGCAAAAAAGGGAATAAGGGCGACACGGAAATGTTGAATACTC
ATACTCTTCCTTTTTCAATATTATTGAAGCATTTATCAGGGTTATTGTCTCATGAGCGGATACATATTTG
AATGTATTTAGAAAAATAAACAAATAGGGGTTCCGCGCACATTTCCCCGAAAAGTGCCACCTAAATTGTA
AGCGTTAATATTTTGTTAAAATTCGCGTTAAATTTTTGTTAAATCAGCTCATTTTTTAACCAATAGGCCG
AAATCGGCAAAATCCCTTATAAATCAAAAGAATAGACCGAGATAGGGT
[37 nt withheld, positions 5509-5545]
AAAGAACGTGGACTCCAACGTCAAAGG
[49 nt withheld, positions 5573-5621]
T
[91 nt withheld, positions 5623-5713]
G
[124 nt withheld, positions 5715-5838]
CCCATTCGCCATTCAGGCTGCGCAACTGTTGGGAAGGGCGATCGGTGCGGGCCTCTTCGCTATTACGCCA
GTCGACCGCCAATTCAATATGGCGTATATGGACTCATGCCAATTCAATATGGTGGATCTGGACCTGTGCC
AATTCAATATGGCGTATATGGACTCGTGCCAATTCAATATGGTGGATCTGGACCCCAGCCAATTCAATAT
GGCGGACTTGGCACCATGCCAATTCAATATGGCGGACCTGGCACTGTGCCAACTGGGGAGGGGTCTACTT
GGCACGGTGCCAAGTTTGAGGAGGGGTCTTGGCCCTGTGCCAAGTCCGCCATATTGAATTGGCATGGTGC
CAATAATGGCGGCCATATTGGCTATATGCCAGGATCAATATATAGGCAATATCCAATATGGCCCTATGCC
AATATGGCTATTGGCCAGGTTCAATACTATGTATTGGCCCTATGCCATATAGTATTCCATATATGGGTTT
TCCTATTGACGTAGATAGCCCCTCCCAATGGGCGGTCCCATATACCATATATGGGGCTTCCTAATACCGC
CCATAGCCACTCCCCCATTGACGTCAATGGTCTCTATATATGGTCTTTCCTATTGACGTCATATGGGCGG
TCCTATTGACGTATATGGCGCCTCCCCCATTGACGTCAATTACGGTAAATGGCCCGCCTGGCTCAATGCC
CATTGACGTCAATAGGACCACCCACCATTGACGTCAATGGGATGGCTCATTGCCCATTCATATCCGTTCT
CACGCCCCCTATTGACGTCAATGACGGTAAATGGCCCACTTGGCAGTACATCAATATCTATTAATAGTAA
CTTGGCAAGTACATTACTATTGGAAGTACGCCAGGGTACATTGGCAGTACTCCCATTGACGTCAATGGCG
GTAAATGGCCCGCGATGGCTGCCAAGTACATCCCCATTGACGTCAATGGGGAGGGGCAATGACGCAAATG
GGCGTTCCATTGACGTAAATGGGCGGTAGGCGTGCCTAATGGGAGGTCTATATAAGCAATGCTCGTTTAG
GGAACCGCCATTCTGCCTGGGGACGTCGGAGCAAGCTTGATTTAGGTGACACTATAGAATACAAGCTACT
TGTTCTTTTTGCAGGATCCCATCGATTCGAAGCCGCCACCATGAATACCTATCTCATCGACCCCCGCAAA
AACAACGACAACTCCGGCGAGCGCTTCACGGTTGACGCTGTCGACATTACAGCCGCCGCGAAGAGCGCAG
CCCAACAGATTCTTGGCGAGGAA
